LOCUS       Exported 3728 bp ds-DNA circular SYN 13-MAY-2021
DEFINITION  actinodin 3 and3 antisense in situ probe linearize w/ ApaI SP6 pol.
ACCESSION   .
VERSION     .
KEYWORDS    pGEM-and3 in situ probe
SOURCE      synthetic DNA construct
  ORGANISM  synthetic DNA construct
REFERENCE   1 (bases 1 to 3728)
  TITLE     actinodin in situ probes
  JOURNAL   Unpublished
REFERENCE   2 (bases 1 to 3728)
  AUTHORS   .
  TITLE     Direct Submission
  JOURNAL   Exported May 13, 2021 from SnapGene Server 1.1.58
            http://www.snapgene.com
FEATURES             Location/Qualifiers
     source          1..3728
                     /organism="synthetic DNA construct"
                     /mol_type="other DNA"
     regulatory      33..42
                     /regulatory_class="other"
                     /note="vertebrate consensus sequence for strong initiation
                     of translation (Kozak, 1987)"
     regulatory      37..46
                     /regulatory_class="other"
                     /note="vertebrate consensus sequence for strong initiation
                     of translation (Kozak, 1987)"
     promoter        complement(853..871)
                     /label=SP6 promoter
                     /note="promoter for bacteriophage SP6 RNA polymerase"
     primer_bind     complement(854..871)
                     /label=SP6
                     /note="SP6 promoter, forward primer"
     primer_bind     complement(889..905)
                     /label=M13 rev
                     /note="common sequencing primer, one of multiple similar
                     variants"
     primer_bind     complement(889..905)
                     /label=M13 Reverse
                     /note="In lacZ gene. Also called M13-rev"
     primer_bind     complement(902..924)
                     /label=M13/pUC Reverse
                     /note="In lacZ gene"
     protein_bind    913..929
                     /label=lac operator
                     /bound_moiety="lac repressor encoded by lacI"
                     /note="The lac repressor binds to the lac operator to
                     inhibit transcription in E. coli. This inhibition can be
                     relieved by adding lactose or
                     isopropyl-beta-D-thiogalactopyranoside (IPTG)."
     promoter        complement(937..967)
                     /label=lac promoter
                     /note="promoter for the E. coli lac operon"
     protein_bind    982..1003
                     /label=CAP binding site
                     /bound_moiety="E. coli catabolite activator protein"
                     /note="CAP binding activates transcription in the presence
                     of cAMP."
     primer_bind     complement(1120..1137)
                     /label=L4440
                     /note="L4440 vector, forward primer"
     rep_origin      complement(1291..1879)
                     /direction=LEFT
                     /label=ori
                     /note="high-copy-number ColE1/pMB1/pBR322/pUC origin of
                     replication"
     primer_bind     complement(1371..1390)
                     /label=pBR322ori-F
                     /note="pBR322 origin, forward primer"
     CDS             complement(2050..2910)
                     /codon_start=1
                     /gene="bla"
                     /product="beta-lactamase"
                     /label=AmpR
                     /note="confers resistance to ampicillin, carbenicillin, and
                     related antibiotics"
                     /translation="MSIQHFRVALIPFFAAFCLPVFAHPETLVKVKDAEDQLGARVGYI
                     ELDLNSGKILESFRPEERFPMMSTFKVLLCGAVLSRIDAGQEQLGRRIHYSQNDLVEYS
                     PVTEKHLTDGMTVRELCSAAITMSDNTAANLLLTTIGGPKELTAFLHNMGDHVTRLDRW
                     EPELNEAIPNDERDTTMPVAMATTLRKLLTGELLTLASRQQLIDWMEADKVAGPLLRSA
                     LPAGWFIADKSGAGERGSRGIIAALGPDGKPSRIVVIYTTGSQATMDERNRQIAEIGAS
                     LIKHW"
     primer_bind     2673..2692
                     /label=Amp-R
                     /note="Ampicillin resistance gene, reverse primer"
     promoter        complement(2911..3015)
                     /gene="bla"
                     /label=AmpR promoter
     rep_origin      complement(3093..3548)
                     /direction=LEFT
                     /label=f1 ori
                     /note="f1 bacteriophage origin of replication; arrow
                     indicates direction of (+) strand synthesis"
     primer_bind     complement(3230..3251)
                     /label=F1ori-F
                     /note="F1 origin, forward primer"
     primer_bind     3442..3461
                     /label=F1ori-R
                     /note="F1 origin, reverse primer"
     primer_bind     3674..3696
                     /label=M13/pUC Forward
                     /note="In lacZ gene"
     primer_bind     3688..3705
                     /label=M13 Forward
                     /note="In lacZ gene. Also called M13-F20 or M13 (-21)
                     Forward"
     primer_bind     3689..3705
                     /label=M13 fwd
                     /note="common sequencing primer, one of multiple similar
                     variants"
     primer_bind     3712..3
                     /label=T7
                     /note="T7 promoter, forward primer"
     promoter        3712..2
                     /label=T7 promoter
                     /note="promoter for bacteriophage T7 RNA polymerase"
ORIGIN
        1 gggcgaattg ggcccgacgt cgcatgctcc cggccgccat ggcggccgcg ggaattcgat
       61 tcgtcagagg agatctgtgg atcccaactg gtatcgcaaa aatcccgact ttcagtccta
      121 ctatcgttac tataatagta ttgggcacac agaagggctc tatgagatcg ataaaattag
      181 aatgctttac cagcaaatgc gtcatctgga gctcacctat ggccctgacg catcgaaata
      241 ccagaatacc cttggtctaa agccgacccc tccacccaca actcagcctc caccccctac
      301 tttaccacct gtctccaaga tgaatgttat atacctgtgc aattcaaaag acccccagtg
      361 caagccacat attgtctacc tgcccgccgg tggtgtgcct gtactttgcg atccacgtta
      421 ccatccaaac tgtaaactaa gtcctgccca gaattctccc tcaccacctg taattgtccc
      481 agaaccagtg acgactgtcc ctcttccacc aacacaaaaa tccactccac caccacctcc
      541 tcctcctata atggttgtca aaggaatgga gtatgactgt gatccttact gggaccctga
      601 ctgcctgatc gataatcctc caaggccagt aaaaatggtt gaaccgtcat cagagctccc
      661 agatgagaag gtgaaaaagg aaattccagt cgatccagtg ccaacctatg acccatatga
      721 cttcaatcaa gacctgtatg acccctttcg ccatgctgct ccagctcact aaaatcacta
      781 gtgaattcgc ggccgcctgc aggtcgacca tatgggagag ctcccaacgc gttggatgca
      841 tagcttgagt attctatagt gtcacctaaa tagcttggcg taatcatggt catagctgtt
      901 tcctgtgtga aattgttatc cgctcacaat tccacacaac atacgagccg gaagcataaa
      961 gtgtaaagcc tggggtgcct aatgagtgag ctaactcaca ttaattgcgt tgcgctcact
     1021 gcccgctttc cagtcgggaa acctgtcgtg ccagctgcat taatgaatcg gccaacgcgc
     1081 ggggagaggc ggtttgcgta ttgggcgctc ttccgcttcc tcgctcactg actcgctgcg
     1141 ctcggtcgtt cggctgcggc gagcggtatc agctcactca aaggcggtaa tacggttatc
     1201 cacagaatca ggggataacg caggaaagaa catgtgagca aaaggccagc aaaaggccag
     1261 gaaccgtaaa aaggccgcgt tgctggcgtt tttccatagg ctccgccccc ctgacgagca
     1321 tcacaaaaat cgacgctcaa gtcagaggtg gcgaaacccg acaggactat aaagatacca
     1381 ggcgtttccc cctggaagct ccctcgtgcg ctctcctgtt ccgaccctgc cgcttaccgg
     1441 atacctgtcc gcctttctcc cttcgggaag cgtggcgctt tctcatagct cacgctgtag
     1501 gtatctcagt tcggtgtagg tcgttcgctc caagctgggc tgtgtgcacg aaccccccgt
     1561 tcagcccgac cgctgcgcct tatccggtaa ctatcgtctt gagtccaacc cggtaagaca
     1621 cgacttatcg ccactggcag cagccactgg taacaggatt agcagagcga ggtatgtagg
     1681 cggtgctaca gagttcttga agtggtggcc taactacggc tacactagaa gaacagtatt
     1741 tggtatctgc gctctgctga agccagttac cttcggaaaa agagttggta gctcttgatc
     1801 cggcaaacaa accaccgctg gtagcggtgg tttttttgtt tgcaagcagc agattacgcg
     1861 cagaaaaaaa ggatctcaag aagatccttt gatcttttct acggggtctg acgctcagtg
     1921 gaacgaaaac tcacgttaag ggattttggt catgagatta tcaaaaagga tcttcaccta
     1981 gatcctttta aattaaaaat gaagttttaa atcaatctaa agtatatatg agtaaacttg
     2041 gtctgacagt taccaatgct taatcagtga ggcacctatc tcagcgatct gtctatttcg
     2101 ttcatccata gttgcctgac tccccgtcgt gtagataact acgatacggg agggcttacc
     2161 atctggcccc agtgctgcaa tgataccgcg agacccacgc tcaccggctc cagatttatc
     2221 agcaataaac cagccagccg gaagggccga gcgcagaagt ggtcctgcaa ctttatccgc
     2281 ctccatccag tctattaatt gttgccggga agctagagta agtagttcgc cagttaatag
     2341 tttgcgcaac gttgttgcca ttgctacagg catcgtggtg tcacgctcgt cgtttggtat
     2401 ggcttcattc agctccggtt cccaacgatc aaggcgagtt acatgatccc ccatgttgtg
     2461 caaaaaagcg gttagctcct tcggtcctcc gatcgttgtc agaagtaagt tggccgcagt
     2521 gttatcactc atggttatgg cagcactgca taattctctt actgtcatgc catccgtaag
     2581 atgcttttct gtgactggtg agtactcaac caagtcattc tgagaatagt gtatgcggcg
     2641 accgagttgc tcttgcccgg cgtcaatacg ggataatacc gcgccacata gcagaacttt
     2701 aaaagtgctc atcattggaa aacgttcttc ggggcgaaaa ctctcaagga tcttaccgct
     2761 gttgagatcc agttcgatgt aacccactcg tgcacccaac tgatcttcag catcttttac
     2821 tttcaccagc gtttctgggt gagcaaaaac aggaaggcaa aatgccgcaa aaaagggaat
     2881 aagggcgaca cggaaatgtt gaatactcat actcttcctt tttcaatatt attgaagcat
     2941 ttatcagggt tattgtctca tgagcggata catatttgaa tgtatttaga aaaataaaca
     3001 aataggggtt ccgcgcacat ttccccgaaa agtgccacct gatgcggtgt gaaataccgc
     3061 acagatgcgt aaggagaaaa taccgcatca ggaaattgta agcgttaata ttttgttaaa
     3121 attcgcgtta aatttttgtt aaatcagctc attttttaac caataggccg aaatcggcaa
     3181 aatcccttat aaatcaaaag aatagaccga gatagggttg agtgttgttc cagtttggaa
     3241 caagagtcca ctattaaaga acgtggactc caacgtcaaa ggnnnnnnnn nnnnnnnnnn
     3301 nnnnnnnnnn nnnnnnnnnn nnnnnnnnnn ntnnnnnnnn nnnnnnnnnn nnnnnnnnnn
     3361 nnnnnnnnnn nnnnnnnnnn nnnnnnnnnn nnnnnnnnnn nnnnnnnnnn nnnnnnnnnn
     3421 nnngnnnnnn nnnnnnnnnn nnnnnnnnnn nnnnnnnnnn nnnnnnnnnn nnnnnnnnnn
     3481 nnnnnnnnnn nnnnnnnnnn nnnnnnnnnn nnnnnnnnnn nnnnnnnnnn nnnnnnnnnn
     3541 nnnnnnnncc attcgccatt caggctgcgc aactgttggg aagggcgatc ggtgcgggcc
     3601 tcttcgctat tacgccagct ggcgaaaggg ggatgtgctg caaggcgatt aagttgggta
     3661 acgccagggt tttcccagtc acgacgttgt aaaacgacgg ccagtgaatt gtaatacgac
     3721 tcactata
//
