[The description below was written by a language model from this plasmid's Addgene catalogue record and the feature table of its GenBank file.]
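Description:
pGEM-and3 in situ probe is a small bacterial cloning plasmid built on the pGEM-T Easy backbone, a TA-cloning vector used here as a template for in vitro transcription rather than for protein expression, despite being catalogued as a bacterial expression vector. It is maintained in E. coli at high copy through a ColE1/pUC-type origin and selected with ampicillin via the beta-lactamase (AmpR) gene and its own promoter. The backbone also carries an f1 phage origin for single-stranded DNA production, along with the lac promoter, lac operator and CAP binding site of the lacZ alpha region that flanks the cloning site, and standard M13, T7 and SP6 sequencing primer sites.

The insert is a fragment of roughly 650 bp from zebrafish (Danio rerio) actinodin 3 (and3). It is not annotated as a feature in the sequence record, but it lies in the interval between the opposing T7 and SP6 bacteriophage promoters; two predicted Kozak-like motifs near the T7 end are the only annotations in that region. According to the record, linearising the plasmid with ApaI and transcribing with SP6 RNA polymerase gives the antisense strand, producing a run-off riboprobe complementary to and3 mRNA. The probe is meant for in situ hybridisation to detect and3 transcripts, and the associated publication concerns zebrafish fin regeneration. The catalogue lists a total size of about 3650 bp, while the held sequence file is slightly longer at 3728 bp.
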