Addgene plasmid #52104: pGEM-and3 in situ probe
Purpose: actinodin 3 and3 antisense in situ probe linearize w/ ApaI SP6 pol
Depositing lab: Didier Stainier. Depositing organization: Max Planck Institute for Heart and Lung Research. Publication: Dynamics of zebrafish fin regeneration using a pulsed SILAC approach. Nolte H, Holper S, Housley MP, Islam S, Piller T, Konzer A, Stainier DY, Braun T, Kruger M. Proteomics. 2015 Feb;15(4):739-51. doi: 10.1002/pmic.201400316. PubMed 25504979.
Backbone
  Vector backbone: pGEM-T easy
  Backbone manufacturer: promega
  Backbone size w/o insert (bp): 3000
  Total vector size (bp): 3650
  Vector type: Bacterial Expression
Growth in bacteria
  Bacterial resistance: Ampicillin, 100 μg/mL
  Growth temperature: 37°C
  Growth strain: DH5alpha
  Copy number: High Copy
Gene/Insert
  Gene/Insert name: actinodin 3 in situ probe (alt name: and3)
  Species: D. rerio (zebrafish)
  Insert size (bp): 650
  Entrez Gene: and3 (a.k.a. zC237L4.2, si:ch211-237l4.2)
Terms and licenses: Academic/Nonprofit Terms; Industry Terms: Not Available to Industry
How to cite: pGEM-and3 in situ probe was a gift from Didier Stainier (Addgene plasmid # 52104 ; http://n2t.net/addgene:52104 ; RRID:Addgene_52104)
