>Addgene plasmid #52104 | pGEM-and3 in situ probe | addgene partial sequence | sequence record 81942 | M13pUC-Fwd 5'-CCCAGTCACGACGTTGTAAAACG-3'
AATTGTAATACGACTCACTATAGGGCGAATTGGGCCCGACGTCGCATGCTCCCGGCCGCCATGGCGGCCG
CGGGAATTCGATTCGTCAGAGGAGATCTGTGGATCCCAACTGGTATCGCAAAAATCCCGACTTTCAGTCC
TACTATCGTTACTATAATAGTATTGGGCACACAGAAGGGCTCTATGAGATCGATAAAATTAGAATGCTTT
ACCAGCAAATGCGTCATCTGGAGCTCACCTATGGCCCTGACGCATCGAAATACCAGAATACCCTTGGTCT
AAAGCCGACCCCTCCACCCACAACTCAGCCTCCACCCCCTACTTTACCACCTGTCTCCAAGATGAATGTT
ATATACCTGTGCAATTCAAAAGACCCCCAGTGCAAGCCACATATTGTCTACCTGCCCGCCGGTGGTGTGC
CTGTACTTTGCGATCCACGTTACCATCCAAACTGTAAACTAAGTCCTGCCCAGAATTCTCCCTCACCACC
TGTAATTGTCCCAGAACCAGTGACGACTGTCCCTCTTCCACCAACACAAAAATCCACTCCACCACCACCT
CCTCCTCCTATAATGGTTGTCAAAGGAATGGAGTATGACTGTGATCCTTACTGGGACCCTGACTGCCTGA
TCGATAATCCTCCAAGGCCAGTAAAAATGGTTGAACCGTCATCAGAGCTCCCAGATGAGAAGGTGAAAAA
GGAAATTCCAGTCGATCCAGTGCCAACCTATGACCCATATGACTTCAATCAAGACCTGTATGACCCCTTT
CGCCATGCTGCTCCAGCTCACTAAAATCACTAGTGAATTCGCGGCCGCCTGCAGGTCGACCATATGGGAG
AGCTCCCAACGCGTTGGATGCATAGCTTGAGTATTCTATAGTGTCACCTAAATAGCTTGGCGTAATCATG
GTCATAGCTGTTTCCTGTGTGAAATTGTTATCCGCTCACAATTCCACACAACATACGAGCCGGAAGCATA
AAGTGTAAAGCCTGGGGTGCCTAATGAGTGAGCTAACTCACATTAATTGCGTTGCGCTCACTGCCCGCTT
TCCAGTCGGGAAACCTGTC
